>Addgene plasmid #105567 | LEP-shTADA1.1226 | addgene full sequence | sequence record 204160 | Addgene NGS Result
TGAAAGACCCCACCTGTAGGTTTGGCAAGCTAGCTTAAGTAACGCCATTTTGCAAGGCATGGAAAATACA
TAACTGAGAATAGAGAAGTTCAGATCAAGGTTAGGAACAGAGAGACAGCAGAATATGGGCCAAACAGGAT
ATCTGTGGTAAGCAGTTCCTGCCCCGGCTCAGGGCCAAGAACAGATGGTCCCCAGATGCGGTCCCGCCCT
CAGCAGTTTCTAGAGAACCATCAGATGTTTCCAGGGTGCCCCAAGGACCTGAAATGACCCTGTGCCTTAT
TTGAACTAACCAATCAGTTCGCTTCTCGCTTCTGTTCGCGCGCTTCTGCTCCCCGAGCTCAATAAAAGAG
CCCACAACCCCTCACTCGGCGCGCCAGTCCTCCGATAGACTGCGTCGCCCGGGTACCCGTATTCCCAATA
AAGCCTCTTGCTGTTTGCATCCGAATCGTGGACTCGCTGATCCTTGGGAGGGTCTCCTCAGATTGATTGA
CTGCCCACCTCGGGGGTCTTTCATTTGGAGGTTCCACCGAGATTTGGAGACCCCTGCCCAGGGACCACCG
ACCCCCCCGCCGGGAGGTAAGCTGGCCAGCGGTCGTTTCGTGTCTGTCTCTGTCTTTGTGCGTGTTTGTG
CCGGCATCTAATGTTTGCGCCTGCGTCTGTACTAGTTAGCTAACTAGCTCTGTATCTGGCGGACCCGTGG
TGGAACTGACGAGTTCTGAACACCCGGCCGCAACCCTGGGAGACGTCCCAGGGACTTTGGGGGCCGTTTT
TGTGGCCCGACCTGAGGAAGGGAGTCGATGTGGAATCCGACCCCGTCAGGATATGTGGTTCTGGTAGGAG
ACGAGAACCTAAAACAGTTCCCGCCTCCGTCTGAATTTTTGCTTTCGGTTTGGAACCGAAGCCGCGCGTC
TTGTCTGCTGCAGCGCTGCAGCATCGTTCTGTGTTGTCTCTGTCTGACTGTGTTTCTGTATTTGTCTGAA
AATTAGGGCCAGACTGTTACCACTCCCTTAAGTTTGACCTTAGGTCACTGGAAAGATGTCGAGCGGATCG
CTCACAACCAGTCGGTAGATGTCAAGAAGAGACGTTGGGTTACCTTCTGCTCTGCAGAATGGCCAACCTT
TAACGTCGGATGGCCGCGAGACGGCACCTTTAACCGAGACCTCATCACCCAGGTTAAGATCAAGGTCTTT
TCACCTGGCCCGCATGGACACCCAGACCAGGTCCCCTACATCGTGACCTGGGAAGCCTTGGCTTTTGACC
CCCCTCCCTGGGTCAAGCCCTTTGTACACCCTAAGCCTCCGCCTCCTCTTCCTCCATCCGCCCCGTCTCT
CCCCCTTGAACCTCCTCGTTCGACCCCGCCTCGATCCTCCCTTTATCCAGCCCTCACTCCTTCTCTAGGC
GCCGGAATTAGATCTCTCGACTAGGGATAACAGGGTAATTGTTTGAATGAGGCTTCAGTACTTTACAGAA
TCGTTGCCTGCACATCTTGGAAACACTTGCTGGGATTACTTCGACTTCTTAACCCAACAGAAGGCTCGAG
AAGGTATATTGCTGTTGACAGTGAGCGAAAGGACTTTTGCTCTGCTAAATAGTGAAGCCACAGATGTATT
TAGCAGAGCAAAAGTCCTTCTGCCTACTGCCTCGGACTTCAAGGGGCTAGAATTCGAGCAATTATCTTGT
TTACTAAAACTGAATACCTTGCTATCTCTTTGATACATTTTTACAAAGCTGAATTAAAATGGTATAAATT
AAATCACTTTTTTCAATTGACGCGTGATCTAATTCTACCGGGTAGGGGAGGCGCTTTTCCCAAGGCAGTC
TGGAGCATGCGCTTTAGCAGCCCCGCTGGGCACTTGGCGCTACACAAGTGGCCTCTGGCCTCGCACACAT
TCCACATCCACCGGTAGGCGCCAACCGGCTCCGTTCTTTGGTGGCCCCTTCGCGCCACCTTCTACTCCTC
CCCTAGTCAGGAAGTTCCCCCCCGCCCCGCAGCTCGCGTCGTGCAGGACGTGACAAATGGAAGTAGCACG
TCTCACTAGTCTCGTGCAGATGGACAGCACCGCTGAGCAATGGAAGCGGGTAGGCCTTTGGGGCAGCGGC
CAATAGCAGCTTTGCTCCTTCGCTTTCTGGGCTCAGAGGCTGGGAAGGGGTGGGTCCGGGGGCGGGCTCA
GGGGCGGGCTCAGGGGCGGGGCGGGCGCCCGAAGGTCCTCCGGAGGCCCGGCATTCTGCACGCTTCAAAA
GCGCACGTCTGCCGCGCTGTTCTCCTCTTCCTCATCTCCGGGCCTTTCGACCTGCAGCCCAAGCTTACCA
TGACCGAGTACAAGCCCACGGTGCGCCTCGCCACCCGCGACGACGTCCCCAGGGCCGTACGCACCCTCGC
CGCCGCGTTCGCCGACTACCCCGCCACGCGCCACACCGTCGATCCGGACCGCCACATCGAGCGGGTCACC
GAGCTGCAAGAACTCTTCCTCACGCGCGTCGGGCTCGACATCGGCAAGGTGTGGGTCGCGGACGACGGCG
CCGCGGTGGCGGTCTGGACCACGCCGGAGAGCGTCGAAGCGGGGGCGGTGTTCGCCGAGATCGGCCCGCG
CATGGCCGAGTTGAGCGGTTCCCGGCTGGCCGCGCAGCAACAGATGGAAGGCCTCCTGGCGCCGCACCGG
CCCAAGGAGCCCGCGTGGTTCCTGGCCACCGTCGGCGTCTCGCCCGACCACCAGGGCAAGGGTCTGGGCA
GCGCCGTCGTGCTCCCCGGAGTGGAGGCGGCCGAGCGCGCCGGGGTGCCCGCCTTCCTGGAGACCTCCGC
GCCCCGCAACCTCCCCTTCTACGAGCGGCTCGGCTTCACCGTCACCGCCGACGTCGAGGTGCCCGAAGGA
CCGCGCACCTGGTGCATGACCCGCAAGCCCGGTGCCTGACGCCCGCCCCACGACCCGCAGCGCCCGACCG
AAAGGAGCGCACGACCCCATGCATCCAATTCCGCCCCCCCCCCCTAACGTTACTGGCCGAAGCCGCTTGG
AATAAGGCCGGTGTGCGTTTGTCTATATGTTATTTTCCACCATATTGCCGTCTTTTGGCAATGTGAGGGC
CCGGAAACCTGGCCCTGTCTTCTTGACGAGCATTCCTAGGGGTCTTTCCCCTCTCGCCAAAGGAATGCAA
GGTCTGTTGAATGTCGTGAAGGAAGCAGTTCCTCTGGAAGCTTCTTGAAGACAAACAACGTCTGTAGCGA
CCCTTTGCAGGCAGCGGAACCCCCCACCTGGCGACAGGTGCCTCTGCGGCCAAAAGCCACGTGTATAAGA
TACACCTGCAAAGGCGGCACAACCCCAGTGCCACGTTGTGAGTTGGATAGTTGTGGAAAGAGTCAAATGG
CTCTCCTCAAGCGTATTCAACAAGGGGCTGAAGGATGCCCAGAAGGTACCCCATTGTATGGGATCTGATC
TGGGGCCTCGGTGCACATGCTTTACATGTGTTTAGTCGAGGTTAAAAAAACGTCTAGGCCCCCCGAACCA
CGGGGACGTGGTTTTCCTTTGAAAAACACGATGATAATATGGCCACAACCATGGTGAGCAAGGGCGAGGA
GCTGTTCACCGGGGTGGTGCCCATCCTGGTCGAGCTGGACGGCGACGTAAACGGCCACAAGTTCAGCGTG
TCTGGCGAGGGCGAGGGCGATGCCACCTACGGCAAGCTGACCCTGAAGTTCATCTGCACCACCGGCAAGC
TGCCCGTGCCCTGGCCCACCCTCGTGACCACCCTGACCTACGGCGTGCAGTGCTTCAGCCGCTACCCCGA
CCACATGAAGCAGCACGACTTCTTCAAGTCCGCCATGCCCGAAGGCTACGTCCAGGAGCGCACCATCTTC
TTCAAGGACGACGGCAACTACAAGACCCGCGCCGAGGTGAAGTTCGAGGGCGACACCCTGGTGAACCGCA
TCGAGCTGAAGGGCATCGACTTCAAGGAGGACGGCAACATCCTGGGGCACAAGCTGGAGTACAACTACAA
CAGCCACAACGTCTATATCATGGCCGACAAGCAGAAGAACGGCATCAAGGCGAACTTCAAGATCCGCCAC
AACATCGAGGACGGCAGCGTGCAGCTCGCCGACCACTACCAGCAGAACACCCCCATCGGCGACGGCCCCG
TGCTGCTGCCCGACAACCACTACCTGAGCACCCAGTCCGCCCTGAGCAAAGACCCCAACGAGAAGCGCGA
TCACATGGTCCTGCTGGAGTTCGTGACCGCCGCCGGGATCACTCTCGGCATGGACGAGCTGTACAAGTAA
TGAATTAATTAAGAATTATCAAGCTTATCGATACCGTCGACCTGCAGCCAAGCTTATCGATAAAATAAAA
GATTTTATTTAGTCTCCAGAAAAAGGGGGGAATGAAAGACCCCACCTGTAGGTTTGGCAAGCTAGCTTAA
GTAACGCCATTTTGCAAGGCATGGAAAATACATAACTGAGAATAGAGAAGTTCAGATCAAGGTTAGGAAC
AGAGAGACAGCAGAATATGGGCCAAACAGGATATCTGTGGTAAGCAGTTCCTGCCCCGGCTCAGGGCCAA
GAACAGATGGTCCCCAGATGCGGTCCCGCCCTCAGCAGTTTCTAGAGAACCATCAGATGTTTCCAGGGTG
CCCCAAGGACCTGAAATGACCCTGTGCCTTATTTGAACTAACCAATCAGTTCGCTTCTCGCTTCTGTTCG
CGCGCTTCTGCTCCCCGAGCTCAATAAAAGAGCCCACAACCCCTCACTCGGCGCGCCAGTCCTCCGATAG
ACTGCGTCGCCCGGGTACCCGTGTATCCAATAAACCCTCTTGCAGTTGCATCCGACTTGTGGTCTCGCTG
TTCCTTGGGAGGGTCTCCTCTGAGTGATTGACTACCCGTCAGCGGGGGTCTTTCATGGGTAACAGTTTCT
TGAAGTTGGAGAACAACATTCTGAGGGTAGGAGTCGAATATTAAGTAATCCTGACTCAATTAGCCACTGT
TTTGAATCCACATACTCCAATACTCCTGAAATAGTTCATTATGGACAGCGCAGAAAGAGCTGGGGAGAAT
TGTGAAATTGTTATCCGCTCACAATTCCACACAACATACGAGCCGGAAGCATAAAGTGTAAAGCCTGGGG
TGCCTAATGAGTGAGCTAACTCACATTAATTGCGTTGCGCTCACTGCCCGCTTTCCAGTCGGGAAACCTG
TCGTGCCAGCTGCATTAATGAATCGGCCAACGCGCGGGGAGAGGCGGTTTGCGTATTGGGCGCTCTTCCG
CTTCCTCGCTCACTGACTCGCTGCGCTCGGTCGTTCGGCTGCGGCGAGCGGTATCAGCTCACTCAAAGGC
GGTAATACGGTTATCCACAGAATCAGGGGATAACGCAGGAAAGAACATGTGAGCAAAAGGCCAGCAAAAG
GCCAGGAACCGTAAAAAGGCCGCGTTGCTGGCGTTTTTCCATAGGCTCCGCCCCCCTGACGAGCATCACA
AAAATCGACGCTCAAGTCAGAGGTGGCGAAACCCGACAGGACTATAAAGATACCAGGCGTTTCCCCCTGG
AAGCTCCCTCGTGCGCTCTCCTGTTCCGACCCTGCCGCTTACCGGATACCTGTCCGCCTTTCTCCCTTCG
GGAAGCGTGGCGCTTTCTCATAGCTCACGCTGTAGGTATCTCAGTTCGGTGTAGGTCGTTCGCTCCAAGC
TGGGCTGTGTGCACGAACCCCCCGTTCAGCCCGACCGCTGCGCCTTATCCGGTAACTATCGTCTTGAGTC
CAACCCGGTAAGACACGACTTATCGCCACTGGCAGCAGCCACTGGTAACAGGATTAGCAGAGCGAGGTAT
GTAGGCGGTGCTACAGAGTTCTTGAAGTGGTGGCCTAACTACGGCTACACTAGAAGAACAGTATTTGGTA
TCTGCGCTCTGCTGAAGCCAGTTACCTTCGGAAAAAGAGTTGGTAGCTCTTGATCCGGCAAACAAACCAC
CGCTGGTAGCGGTGGTTTTTTTGTTTGCAAGCAGCAGATTACGCGCAGAAAAAAAGGATCTCAAGAAGAT
CCTTTGATCTTTTCTACGGGGTCTGACGCTCAGTGGAACGAAAACTCACGTTAAGGGATTTTGGTCATGA
GATTATCAAAAAGGATCTTCACCTAGATCCTTTTAAATTAAAAATGAAGTTTTAAATCAATCTAAAGTAT
ATATGAGTAAACTTGGTCTGACAGTTACCAATGCTTAATCAGTGAGGCACCTATCTCAGCGATCTGTCTA
TTTCGTTCATCCATAGTTGCCTGACTCCCCGTCGTGTAGATAACTACGATACGGGAGGGCTTACCATCTG
GCCCCAGTGCTGCAATGATACCGCGAGACCCACGCTCACCGGCTCCAGATTTATCAGCAATAAACCAGCC
AGCCGGAAGGGCCGAGCGCAGAAGTGGTCCTGCAACTTTATCCGCCTCCATCCAGTCTATTAATTGTTGC
CGGGAAGCTAGAGTAAGTAGTTCGCCAGTTAATAGTTTGCGCAACGTTGTTGCCATTGCTACAGGCATCG
TGGTGTCACGCTCGTCGTTTGGTATGGCTTCATTCAGCTCCGGTTCCCAACGATCAAGGCGAGTTACATG
ATCCCCCATGTTGTGCAAAAAAGCGGTTAGCTCCTTCGGTCCTCCGATCGTTGTCAGAAGTAAGTTGGCC
GCAGTGTTATCACTCATGGTTATGGCAGCACTGCATAATTCTCTTACTGTCATGCCATCCGTAAGATGCT
TTTCTGTGACTGGTGAGTACTCAACCAAGTCATTCTGAGAATAGTGTATGCGGCGACCGAGTTGCTCTTG
CCCGGCGTCAATACGGGATAATACCGCGCCACATAGCAGAACTTTAAAAGTGCTCATCATTGGAAAACGT
TCTTCGGGGCGAAAACTCTCAAGGATCTTACCGCTGTTGAGATCCAGTTCGATGTAACCCACTCGTGCAC
CCAACTGATCTTCAGCATCTTTTACTTTCACCAGCGTTTCTGGGTGAGCAAAAACAGGAAGGCAAAATGC
CGCAAAAAAGGGAATAAGGGCGACACGGAAATGTTGAATACTCATACTCTTCCTTTTTCAATATTATTGA
AGCATTTATCAGGGTTATTGTCTCATGAGCGGATACATATTTGAATGTATTTAGAAAAATAAACAAATAG
GGGTTCCGCGCACATTTCCCCGAAAAGTGCCACCTGACGTCTAAGAAACCATTATTATCATGACATTAAC
CTATAAAAATAGGCGTATCACGAGGCCCTTTCGTCTCGCGCGTTTCGGTGATGACGGTGAAAACCTCTGA
CACATGCAGCTCCCGGAGACGGTCACAGCTTGTCTGTAAGCGGATGCCGGGAGCAGACAAGCCCGTCAGG
GCGCGTCAGCGGGTGTTGGCGGGTGTCGGGGCTGGCTTAACTATGCGGCATCAGAGCAGATTGTACTGAG
AGTGCACCATATGCGGTGTGAAATACCGCACAGATGCGTAAGGAGAAAATACCGCATCAGGCGCCATTCG
CCATTCAGGCTGCGCAACTGTTGGGAAGGGCGATCGGTGCGGGCCTCTTCGCTATTACGCCAGCTGGCGA
AAGGGGGATGTGCTGCAAGGCGATTAAGTTGGGTAACGCCAGGGTTTTCCCAGTCACGACGTTGTAAAAC
GACGGCGCAAGGAATGGTGCATGCAAGGAGATGGCGCCCAACAGTCCCCCGGCCACGGGGCCTGCCACCA
TACCCACGCCGAAACAAGCGCTCATGAGCCCGAAGTGGCGAGCCCGATCTTCCCCATCGGTGATGTCGGC
GATATAGGCGCCAGCAACCGCACCTGTGGCGCCGGTGATGCCGGCCACGATGCGTCCGGCGTAGAGGCGA
TTAGTCCAATTTGTTAAAGACAGGATATCAGTGGTCCAGGCTCTAGTTTTGACTCAACAATATCACCAGC
TGAAGCCTATAGAGTACGAGCCATAGATAAAATAAAAGATTTTATTTAGTCTCCAGAAAAAGGGGGGAA
Features (pLannotate 1.2.2; 22 found; start..end, strand, type, name):
    579..920     +  misc_feature   MESV Ψ: packaging signal of murine embryonic stem cell virus
    987..1403    +  CDS            gag (truncated): truncated Moloney murine leukemia virus (MMLV) gag gene lacking the start codon
   1634..1760    +  ncRNA          3' miR-30a: sequence downstream of the 71-nt precursor of the human miR-30a microRNA (Zeng et al., 2002) miRNA
   1790..2289    +  promoter       PGK promoter: mouse phosphoglycerate kinase 1 promoter
   2310..2909    +  CDS            PuroR: puromycin N-acetyltransferase; pac from Streptomyces alboniger; confers resistance to puromycin
   3075..3537    +  misc_feature   IRES: internal ribosome entry site (IRES) of the encephalomyocarditis virus (EMCV)
   3551..4270    +  CDS            EGFP: the original enhanced GFP (Yang et al., 1996) mammalian codon-optimized
   4287..4313    +  misc_feature   MCS (fragment): pBluescript multiple cloning site
   4372..4886    +  LTR            3' LTR: 3' long terminal repeat from murine embryonic stem cell virus
   5048..5064    -  protein_bind   lac operator: The lac repressor binds to the lac operator to inhibit transcription in E. coli. This inhibition can be relieved by adding lactose or isopropyl-β-D-thiogalactopyranoside (IPTG). lac repressor encoded by lacI
   5072..5102    -  promoter       lac promoter: promoter for the E. coli lac operon
   5117..5138    -  protein_bind   CAP binding site: CAP binding activates transcription in the presence of cAMP. E. coli catabolite activator protein
   5151..5243    -  CDS            lacI (fragment): lac repressor; lacI; The lac repressor binds to the lac operator to inhibit transcription in E. coli. This inhibition can be relieved by adding lactose or isopropyl-β-D-thiogalactopyranoside (IPTG).
   5426..6014    -  rep_origin     ori: high-copy-number ColE1/pMB1/pBR322/pUC origin of replication
   6185..7045    -  CDS            AmpR: β-lactamase; bla; confers resistance to ampicillin, carbenicillin, and related antibiotics
   7046..7150    -  promoter       AmpR promoter: bla
   7245..7280    +  CDS            rop (fragment): Rop protein, which maintains plasmids at low copy number; rop
   7382..7481    +  misc_feature   bom (fragment): basis of mobility region from pBR322
   7487..7636    -  CDS            lacZα (fragment): LacZα fragment of β-galactosidase; lacZ fragment
   7636..7837    -  CDS            TcR (fragment): tetracycline efflux protein; tet; confers resistance to tetracycline
   7838..7936    +  CDS            env (fragment): murine leukemia virus gPr80 envelope polyprotein precursor; env; proteolytically cleaved into gp70SU and p15TM subunits
   7978..515     +  LTR            5' LTR (across the origin): 5' long terminal repeat from murine embryonic stem cell virus
