[The description below was written by a language model from this plasmid's Addgene catalogue record and pLannotate feature annotations shown in this document.]
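Description:
LEP-shTADA1.1226 is a gamma-retroviral RNAi vector of about 8 kb, built on the LEP backbone (MSCV-LTR-mirE-shRNA-PGK-puro-IRES-GFP), for stable knockdown of mouse TADA1 in mammalian cells. The proviral region is bounded by 5' and 3' long terminal repeats from murine embryonic stem cell virus. It includes the MESV Ψ packaging signal and a truncated, start-codon-less MMLV gag segment. Together these allow the transcript to be encapsidated when viral proteins are supplied in trans by a packaging system. In bacteria the plasmid is maintained through a high-copy ColE1/pUC-type origin and the AmpR β-lactamase gene. The remaining backbone annotations (fragments of lacI, lacZα, rop, bom, TcR and env, plus lac promoter/operator elements) are vestigial remnants of earlier cloning vectors.

The payload is a TADA1-targeting shRNA embedded in a microRNA scaffold (mirE, an optimised miR-30 context) and cloned between XhoI and EcoRI sites. It is transcribed from the 5' LTR promoter, so the hairpin is processed by the endogenous microRNA pathway. The feature table annotates only the 3' miR-30a flanking sequence, not the hairpin or the 5' flank, but its position directly upstream of the PGK promoter fits the stated design. Downstream, the mouse PGK promoter drives a bicistronic cassette in which puromycin N-acetyltransferase is followed by an EMCV IRES and EGFP. Transduced cells can therefore be selected with puromycin and also tracked or sorted by green fluorescence. According to the record, the construct is intended for retroviral expression of the TADA1 shRNA, and it was deposited with a study of TFIID-SAGA perturbation, MYB and acute myeloid leukaemia.
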