Addgene plasmid #105567: LEP-shTADA1.1226
Purpose: retrovirally express TADA1 shRNA with puro resistance and GFP marker
Depositing lab: Christopher Vakoc. Depositing organization: Cold Spring Harbor Laboratory. Publication: A TFIID-SAGA Perturbation that Targets MYB and Suppresses Acute Myeloid Leukemia. Xu Y, Milazzo JP, Somerville TDD, Tarumoto Y, Huang YH, Ostrander EL, Wilkinson JE, Challen GA, Vakoc CR. Cancer Cell. 2018 Jan 8;33(1):13-28.e8. doi: 10.1016/j.ccell.2017.12.002. PubMed 29316427.
Backbone
  Vector backbone: LEP (MSCV-LTR-mirE-shRNA-PGK-puro-IRES-GFP)
  Vector type: Mammalian Expression, Retroviral, RNAi
  Selectable markers: Puromycin
Growth in bacteria
  Bacterial resistance: Ampicillin, 100 μg/mL
  Growth temperature: 37°C
  Growth strain: NEB Stable
  Copy number: Unknown
Gene/Insert
  Gene/Insert name: TADA1 shRNA
  gRNA/shRNA sequence: TGCTGTTGACAGTGAGCGAAAGGACTTTTGCTCTGCTAAATAGTGAAGCCACAGATGTATTTAGCAGAGCAAAAGTCCTTCTGCCTACTGCCTCGGA
  Species: M. musculus (mouse)
  Promoter: MSCV-LTR
  Cloning method: Restriction Enzyme; 5′ cloning site XhoI (unknown if destroyed); 3′ cloning site EcoRI (unknown if destroyed)
  Sequencing primers: 5′ TGT TTG AAT GAG GCT TCA GTA C
Terms and licenses: Academic/Nonprofit Terms; Industry Terms: Not Available to Industry
How to cite: LEP-shTADA1.1226 was a gift from Christopher Vakoc (Addgene plasmid # 105567 ; http://n2t.net/addgene:105567 ; RRID:Addgene_105567)
